Addgene plasmid #71980: Ntn4-AP-His
Purpose: Expresses the entire Netrin 4 protein, C-terminally fused to alkaline phosphatase + 6X histidine tag.
Depositing lab: Woj Wojtowicz. Depositing organization: University of California, Berkeley. Publication: An extracellular biochemical screen reveals that FLRTs and Unc5s mediate neuronal subtype recognition in the retina. Visser JJ, Cheng Y, Perry SC, Chastain AB, Parsa B, Masri SS, Ray TA, Kay JN, Wojtowicz WM. Elife. 2015 Dec 3;4. pii: e08149. doi: 10.7554/eLife.08149. PubMed 26633812.
Backbone
  Vector backbone: pCMVi-SV40ori
  Vector type: Mammalian Expression
Growth in bacteria
  Bacterial resistance: Ampicillin, 100 μg/mL
  Growth temperature: 37°C
  Growth strain: DH5alpha
  Copy number: High Copy
Gene/Insert
  Gene/Insert name: Ntn4 (alt names: Netrin 4; NCBI gene ID 57764)
  Species: M. musculus (mouse)
  Insert size (bp): 1884
  Entrez Gene: Ntn4
  Promoter: CMV
  Tag / fusion protein: AP-His (C terminal on backbone)
  Cloning method: Restriction Enzyme; 5′ cloning site NotI (not destroyed); 3′ cloning site AscI (not destroyed)
  Sequencing primers: 5′ GTCAGAGGTAACTCCCGTTGC; 3′ GAGGTTCTTGGCGGCTGTC
Terms and licenses: Academic/Nonprofit Terms; Industry Terms: Not Available to Industry
How to cite: Ntn4-AP-His was a gift from Woj Wojtowicz (Addgene plasmid # 71980 ; http://n2t.net/addgene:71980 ; RRID:Addgene_71980)
