[The description below was written by a language model from this plasmid's Addgene catalogue record and pLannotate feature annotations shown in this document.]
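Description:
Ntn4-AP-His is a mammalian expression plasmid of 8,402 bp built on the pCMVi-SV40ori backbone, designed to produce mouse Netrin 4 as a fusion to alkaline phosphatase and a 6X histidine tag. It is propagated in E. coli through a high-copy ColE1/pUC-type origin and selected with ampicillin via the β-lactamase gene and its bla promoter. The backbone also carries an f1 phage origin and short, presumably non-functional remnants of rop, bom and lacZα. An SV40 enhancer/early promoter region is annotated, which overlaps the SV40 origin referred to in the backbone name. This element would allow episomal amplification in cells expressing large T antigen, although the record does not describe that use explicitly.

The expression cassette begins with the human CMV immediate early enhancer and promoter, followed by CMV intron A, an intron commonly included to boost transcript processing and expression. Downstream lies the full 1,884 bp Ntn4 coding sequence, cloned between NotI and AscI sites that remain intact. It is joined at its C terminus to a backbone-encoded human placental secreted alkaline phosphatase. The His tag is stated in the catalogue entry but is not separately annotated in the feature table. An SV40 polyadenylation signal ends the transcript.

Because Netrin 4 is a secreted protein, the fusion should be released into the culture medium, where the AP moiety provides an enzymatic readout and the His tag allows capture or purification. The associated work was an extracellular biochemical interaction screen of recognition proteins in the retina, consistent with use of this construct as an AP-tagged binding reagent.
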