Features (pLannotate 1.2.2; 14 found; start..end, strand, type, name):
     25..408     +  enhancer       CMV enhancer: human cytomegalovirus immediate early enhancer
    410..609     +  promoter       CMV promoter: human cytomegalovirus (CMV) immediate early promoter
    748..1573    +  intron         CMV intron A: human cytomegalovirus intron A (Chapman et al., 1991)
   1610..3493    +  CDS            Ntn4: NET4_MOUSE - Experimental evidence at protein level: Swiss-Prot protein existence level 1. May play an important role in neural, kidney and vascular development. Promotes neurite elongation from olfactory bulb explants. From Mus musculus (Mouse).
   3515..4966    +  CDS            SEAP: secreted alkaline phosphatase from human placenta The natural enzyme has a C-terminal transmembrane sequence that is replaced by a GPI anchor.
   5025..5146    +  polyA_signal   SV40 poly(A) signal: SV40 polyadenylation signal
   5355..5943    -  rep_origin     ori: high-copy-number ColE1/pMB1/pBR322/pUC origin of replication
   6114..6974    -  CDS            AmpR: β-lactamase; bla; confers resistance to ampicillin, carbenicillin, and related antibiotics
   6975..7079    -  promoter       AmpR promoter: bla
   7174..7209    +  CDS            rop (fragment): Rop protein, which maintains plasmids at low copy number; rop
   7232..7562    +  promoter       SV40 promoter: SV40 enhancer and early promoter
   7685..7784    +  misc_feature   bom (fragment): basis of mobility region from pBR322
   7812..8240    -  rep_origin     f1 ori (sequence partly withheld): f1 bacteriophage origin of replication; arrow indicates direction of (+) strand synthesis
   8244..8401    -  CDS            lacZα (fragment): LacZα fragment of β-galactosidase; lacZ fragment
>Addgene plasmid #71980 | Ntn4-AP-His | depositor full sequence | sequence record 131166 | Full Sequence
GTCGAGGTCTCGACGGTATCGATTGACATTGATTATTGACTAGCTAGTTATTAATAGTAATCAATTACGG
GGTCATTAGTTCATAGCCCATATATGGAGTTCCGCGTTACATAACTTACGGTAAATGGCCCGCCTGGCTG
ACCGCCCAACGACCCCCGCCCATTGACGTCAATAATGACGTATGTTCCCATAGTAACGCCAATAGGGACT
TTCCATTGACGTCAATGGGTGGAGTATTTACGGTAAACTGCCCACTTGGCAGTACATCAAGTGTATCATA
TGCCAAGTCCGCCCCCTATTGACGTCAATGACGGTAAATGGCCCGCCTGGCATTATGCCCAGTACATGAC
CTTACGGGACTTTCCTACTTGGCAGTACATCTACGTATTAGTCATCGCTATTACCATGGTGATGCGGTTT
TGGCAGTACACCAATGGGCGTGGATAGCGGTTTGACTCACGGGGATTTCCAAGTCTCCACCCCATTGACG
TCAATGGGAGTTTGTTTTGGCACCAAAATCAACGGGACTTTCCAAAATGTCGTAATAACCCCGCCCCGTT
GACGCAAATGGGCGGTAGGCGTGTACGGTGGGAGGTCTATATAAGCAGAGCTCGTTTAGTGAACCGTCAG
ATCGCCTGGAGACGCCATCCACGCTGTTTTGACCTCCATAGAAGACACCGGGACCGATCCAGCCTCCGCG
GCCGGGAACGGTGCATTGGAACGCGGATTCCCCGTGCCAAGAGTGACGTAAGTACCGCCTATAGACTCTA
TAGGCACACCCCTTTGGCTCTTATGCATGCTATACTGTTTTTGGCTTGGGGCCTATACACCCCCGCTTCC
ATATGCTATAGGTGATGGTATAGCTTAGCCTATAGGTGTGGGTTATTGACCATTATTGACCACTCCCCTA
TTGGTGACGATACTTTCCATTACTAATCCATAACATGGCTCTTTGCCACAACTATCTCTATTGGCTATAT
GCCAATACTCTGTCCTTCAGAGACTGACACGGACTCTGTATTTTTACAGGATGGGGTCCCATTTATTATT
TACAAATTCACATATACAACAACGCCGTCCCCCGTGCCCGCAGTTTTTATTAAACATAGCGTGGGATCTC
CACGCGAATCTCGGGTACGTGTTCCGGACATGGGCTCTTCTCCGGTAGCGGCGGAGCTTCCACATCCGAG
CCCTGGTCCCATGCCTCCAGCGGCTCATGGTCGCTCGGCAGCTCCTTGCTCCTAACAGTGGAGGCCAGAC
TTAGGCACAGCACAATGCCCACCACCACCAGTGTGCCGCACAAGGCCGTGGCGGTAGGGTATGTGTCTGA
AAATGAGCTCGGAGATTGGGCTCGCACCGCTGACGCAGATGGAAGACTTAAGGCAGCGGCAGAAGAAGAT
GCAGGCAGCTGAGTTGTTGTATTCTGATAAGAGTCAGAGGTAACTCCCGTTGCGGTGCTGTTAACGGTGG
AGGGCAGTGTAGTCTGAGCAGTACTCGTTGCTGCCGCGCGCGCCACCAGACATAATAGCTGACAGACTAA
CAGACTGTTCCTTTCCATGGGTCTTTTCTGCAGAAGCTTGAATTCTCGAGGATCCGCGGCCGCGCCACCA
TGGGGAGCTGCGCACGGCTGCTGCTGCTCTGGGGCTGCTCCGCGGTGGCCGCAGGCTTGAATGGAGTAGC
CGGAGCGAACTCCCGCTGTGAGAAGGCATGCAACCCTCGCATGGGAAACTTGGCTTTGGGAAGAAAGCTC
CGGGCAGACACTATGTGTGGCCAGAACGCCACCGAACTCTTCTGCTTCTACAGTGAGAATGCTGACCTCA
CTTGCCGGCAGCCCAAGTGTGATAAATGCAACGCTGCCCATTCTCACCTAGCTCACCCACCCTCTGCCAT
GGCAGACTCATCCTTCAGGTTTCCCCGGACATGGTGGCAGTCTGCAGAGGATGTGCACAGGGAAAAGATT
CAGCTAGACCTGGAAGCAGAATTCTACTTCACTCACCTAATTATGGTGTTCAAGTCTCCCAGGCCTGCAG
CCATGGTGCTGGACCGGTCCCAGGACTTTGGGAAGACCTGGAAGCCTTACAAGTACTTTGCAACAAACTG
CTCGGCTACTTTTGGCCTGGAAGATGATGTTGTCAAGAAGGGAGCTATTTGCACGTCTAGATACTCAAAT
CCTTTCCCGTGCACCGGAGGAGAGGTTATTTTCAGAGCCCTGTCACCACCATACGACATAGAAAACCCTT
ACAGTGCCAAAGTGCAGGAGCAGCTGAAGATCACCAACCTCCGAGTGCGGCTGCTCAAGCGACAGTCCTG
CCCTTGTCAGATAAACGACCTGAACGCAAAACCTCACCATTTTATGCACTACGCAGTCTATGACTTCATC
GTCAAGGGCAGCTGCTTCTGCAACGGCCACGCTGACCAGTGCTTACCTGTGGAGGGCTTCAGACCCATCA
AGGCCCCGGGAGCGTTCCACGTGGTCCACGGGAGGTGTATGTGTAAGCACAACACAGCAGGCAGCCACTG
CCAGCACTGTGCACCATTGTACAATGACCGGCCCTGGGAGGCAGCGGACGGCAGAACAGGGGCTCCTAAC
GAATGCAGAACTTGCAAGTGCAATGGGCACGCGGACACCTGTCACTTCGACGTCAACGTGTGGGAGGCGT
CGGGGAACCGCAGCGGCGGTGTCTGCAACAACTGTCAGCACAACACTGAGGGTCAGCACTGTCAGCGCTG
TAAGCCCGGTTTCTACCGCGACCTCAGAAGACCCTTCTCCGCCCCTGACGCTTGCAAAGCGTGTTCCTGC
CACCCGGTTGGATCAGCGATCCTTCCTTTCAGCTCAGTGACCTTCTGCGACCCCAGCAATGGTGACTGCC
CCTGCAAGCCTGGGGTGGCGGGGCCACATTGTGACAGATGCATGGTGGGATACTGGGGTTTTGGAGACTA
CGGCTGCAGACCTTGCGATTGTGCGGGGAGCTGCGACCCGCTCACGGGAGACTGCATCAGCAGTAACGCT
GATGTAGACTGGTACCACGAAGTCCCCACCTTTCACTCGATGCACAATAAGAGTGAGCCCAGCTGGGAAT
GGGAGGATGAGCAAGGATTTTCTGCCCTCCGACACTCAGGTAAATGTGAATGTAAGGAACAGGTGTTAGG
AAACCCCAAAGCCTTCTGTGGAATGAAGTATTCATATGTGTTAAAAATCAAGATCTTATCAGCCCATGAC
AAAGGCTCCCATGCCGAAGTCAATGTGAAGATTAAGAAAGTCTTAAAGTCCACCAAACTGAAGATCTTAC
GAGGCAAGAGAACGCTATACCCAGAGTCCTGGACTAACAGAGGCTGCACCTGTCCAATCCTCAATCCAGG
ATTGGAGTACCTGGTCGCCGGCCACGAGGACGTAAGAACGGGCAAATTAATTGTGAATATGAAAAGCTTT
GTCCAGCACTGGAAACCAGCTCTTGGCAGAAGAGTCATGCACATCTTAAAAAGAGACTGCGTGGGCGCGC
CTGGATCTTCCGGAATCATCCCAGTTGAGGAGGAGAACCCGGACTTCTGGAACCGCGAGGCAGCCGAGGC
CCTGGGTGCCGCCAAGAAGCTGCAGCCTGCACAGACAGCCGCCAAGAACCTCATCATCTTCCTGGGCGAT
GGGATGGGGGTGTCTACGGTGACAGCTGCCAGGATCCTAAAAGGGCAGAAGAAGGACAAACTGGGGCCTG
AGATACCCCTGGCCATGGACCGCTTCCCATATGTGGCTCTGTCCAAGACATACAATGTAGACAAACATGT
GCCAGACAGTGGAGCCACAGCCACGGCCTACCTGTGCGGGGTCAAGGGCAACTTCCAGACCATTGGCTTG
AGTGCAGCCGCCCGCTTTAACCAGTGCAACACGACACGCGGCAACGAGGTCATCTCCGTGATGAATCGGG
CCAAGAAAGCAGGGAAGTCAGTGGGAGTGGTAACCACCACACGAGTGCAGCACGCCTCGCCAGCCGGCAC
CTACGCCCACACGGTGAACCGCAACTGGTACTCGGACGCCGACGTGCCTGCCTCGGCCCGCCAGGAGGGG
TGCCAGGACATCGCTACGCAGCTCATCTCCAACATGGACATTGACGTGATCCTAGGTGGGGGCCGAAAGT
ACATGTTTCGCATGGGAACCCCAGACCCTGAGTACCCAGATGACTACAGCCAAGGTGGGACCAGGCTGGA
CGGGAAGAATCTGGTGCAGGAATGGCTGGCGAAGCGCCAGGGTGCCCGGTACGTGTGGAACCGCACTGAG
CTCATGCAGGCTTCCCTGGACCCGTCTGTGGCCCATCTCATGGGTCTCTTTGAGCCTGGAGACATGAAAT
ACGAGATCCACCGAGACTCCACACTGGACCCCTCCCTGATGGAGATGACAGAGGCTGCCCTGCGCCTGCT
GAGCAGGAACCCCCGCGGCTTCTTCCTCTTCGTGGAGGGTGGTCGCATCGACCATGGTCATCATGAAAGC
AGGGCTTACCGGGCACTGACTGAGACGATCATGTTCGACGACGCCATTGAGAGGGCGGGCCAGCTCACCA
GCGAGGAGGACACGCTGAGCCTCGTCACTGCCGACCACTCCCACGTCTTCTCCTTCGGAGGCTACCCCCT
GCGAGGGAGCTCCATCTTCGGGCTGGCCCCTGGCAAGGCCCGGGACAGGAAGGCCTACACGGTCCTCCTA
TACGGAAACGGTCCAGGCTATGTGCTCAAGGACGGCGCCCGGCCGGATGTTACCGAGAGCGAGAGCGGGA
GCCCCGAGTATCGGCAGCAGTCAGCAGTGCCCCTGGACGAAGAGACCCACGCAGGCGAGGACGTGGCGGT
GTTCGCGCGCGGCCCGCAGGCGCACCTGGTTCACGGCGTGCAGGAGCAGACCTTCATAGCGCACGTCATG
GCCTTCGCCGCCTGCCTGGAGCCCTACACCGCCTGCGACCTGGCGCCCCCCGCCGGCACCACCGACGCCG
CGCACCCGGGTCATCATCACCATCACCATTAATCTAGAGATCTTATTAAAGCAGAACTTGTTTATTGCAG
CTTATAATGGTTACAAATAAAGCAATAGCATCACAAATTTCACAAATAAAGCATTTTTTTCACTGCATTC
TAGTTGTGGTTTGTCCAAACTCATCAATGTATCTTATCATGTCTGGTCGACTCTAGCTAGACTCTTCCGC
TTCCTCGCTCACTGACTCGCTGCGCTCGGTCGTTCGGCTGCGGCGAGCGGTATCAGCTCACTCAAAGGCG
GTAATACGGTTATCCACAGAATCAGGGGATAACGCAGGAAAGAACATGTGAGCAAAAGGCCAGCAAAAGG
CCAGGAACCGTAAAAAGGCCGCGTTGCTGGCGTTTTTCCATAGGCTCCGCCCCCCTGACGAGCATCACAA
AAATCGACGCTCAAGTCAGAGGTGGCGAAACCCGACAGGACTATAAAGATACCAGGCGTTTCCCCCTGGA
AGCTCCCTCGTGCGCTCTCCTGTTCCGACCCTGCCGCTTACCGGATACCTGTCCGCCTTTCTCCCTTCGG
GAAGCGTGGCGCTTTCTCATAGCTCACGCTGTAGGTATCTCAGTTCGGTGTAGGTCGTTCGCTCCAAGCT
GGGCTGTGTGCACGAACCCCCCGTTCAGCCCGACCGCTGCGCCTTATCCGGTAACTATCGTCTTGAGTCC
AACCCGGTAAGACACGACTTATCGCCACTGGCAGCAGCCACTGGTAACAGGATTAGCAGAGCGAGGTATG
TAGGCGGTGCTACAGAGTTCTTGAAGTGGTGGCCTAACTACGGCTACACTAGAAGAACAGTATTTGGTAT
CTGCGCTCTGCTGAAGCCAGTTACCTTCGGAAAAAGAGTTGGTAGCTCTTGATCCGGCAAACAAACCACC
GCTGGTAGCGGTGGTTTTTTTGTTTGCAAGCAGCAGATTACGCGCAGAAAAAAAGGATCTCAAGAAGATC
CTTTGATCTTTTCTACGGGGTCTGACGCTCAGTGGAACGAAAACTCACGTTAAGGGATTTTGGTCATGAG
ATTATCAAAAAGGATCTTCACCTAGATCCTTTTAAATTAAAAATGAAGTTTTAAATCAATCTAAAGTATA
TATGAGTAAACTTGGTCTGACAGTTACCAATGCTTAATCAGTGAGGCACCTATCTCAGCGATCTGTCTAT
TTCGTTCATCCATAGTTGCCTGACTCCCCGTCGTGTAGATAACTACGATACGGGAGGGCTTACCATCTGG
CCCCAGTGCTGCAATGATACCGCGAGACCCACGCTCACCGGCTCCAGATTTATCAGCAATAAACCAGCCA
GCCGGAAGGGCCGAGCGCAGAAGTGGTCCTGCAACTTTATCCGCCTCCATCCAGTCTATTAATTGTTGCC
GGGAAGCTAGAGTAAGTAGTTCGCCAGTTAATAGTTTGCGCAACGTTGTTGCCATTGCTACAGGCATCGT
GGTGTCACGCTCGTCGTTTGGTATGGCTTCATTCAGCTCCGGTTCCCAACGATCAAGGCGAGTTACATGA
TCCCCCATGTTGTGCAAAAAAGCGGTTAGCTCCTTCGGTCCTCCGATCGTTGTCAGAAGTAAGTTGGCCG
CAGTGTTATCACTCATGGTTATGGCAGCACTGCATAATTCTCTTACTGTCATGCCATCCGTAAGATGCTT
TTCTGTGACTGGTGAGTACTCAACCAAGTCATTCTGAGAATAGTGTATGCGGCGACCGAGTTGCTCTTGC
CCGGCGTCAATACGGGATAATACCGCGCCACATAGCAGAACTTTAAAAGTGCTCATCATTGGAAAACGTT
CTTCGGGGCGAAAACTCTCAAGGATCTTACCGCTGTTGAGATCCAGTTCGATGTAACCCACTCGTGCACC
CAACTGATCTTCAGCATCTTTTACTTTCACCAGCGTTTCTGGGTGAGCAAAAACAGGAAGGCAAAATGCC
GCAAAAAAGGGAATAAGGGCGACACGGAAATGTTGAATACTCATACTCTTCCTTTTTCAATATTATTGAA
GCATTTATCAGGGTTATTGTCTCATGAGCGGATACATATTTGAATGTATTTAGAAAAATAAACAAATAGG
GGTTCCGCGCACATTTCCCCGAAAAGTGCCACCTGACGTCTAAGAAACCATTATTATCATGACATTAACC
TATAAAAATAGGCGTATCACGAGGCCCTTTCGTCTCGCGCGTTTCGGTGATGACGGTGAAAACCTCTGAC
ACATGCAGCTCCCGGAGGAATGTGTGTCAGTTAGGGTGTGGAAAGTCCCCAGGCTCCCCAGGCAGGCAGA
AGTATGCAAAGCATGCATCTCAATTAGTCAGCAACCAGGTGTGGAAAGTCCCCAGGCTCCCCAGCAGGCA
GAAGTATGCAAAGCATGCATCTCAATTAGTCAGCAACCATAGTCCCGCCCCTAACTCCGCCCATCCCGCC
CCTAACTCCGCCCAGTTCCGCCCATTCTCCGCCCCATGGCTGACTAATTTTTTTTATTTATGCAGAGGCC
GAGGCCGCCTCTGCCTCTGAGCTATTCCAGAAGTAGTGAGGAGGCTTTTTTGGAGGCCTAGGCTTTTGCA
AAAAGCTCCCGGGAGCTTGTATATCCATTTTCGTCCCGGAGACGGTCACAGCTTGTCTGTAAGCGGATGC
CGGGAGCAGACAAGCCCGTCAGGGCGCGTCAGCGGGTGTTGGCGGGTGTCGGGGCTGGCTTAACTATGCG
GCATCAGAGCAGATTGTACTGAGAGTGCACCATATGCGGTGTGAAATACCGCACAGATGCGTAAGGAGAA
AATACCGCATCAGGAAATTGTAAGCGTTAATATTTTGTTAAAATTCGCGTTAAATTTTTGTTAAATCAGC
TCATTTTTTAACCAATAGGCCGAAATCGGCAAAATCCCTTATAAATCAAAAGAATAGACCGAGATAGGGT
[37 nt withheld, positions 7911-7947]
AAAGAACGTGGACTCCAACGTCAAAGG
[49 nt withheld, positions 7975-8023]
T
[91 nt withheld, positions 8025-8115]
G
[124 nt withheld, positions 8117-8240]
CCATTCGCCATTCAGGCTGCGCAACTGTTGGGAAGGGCGATCGGTGCGGGCCTCTTCGCTATTACGCCAG
CTGGCGAAAGGGGGATGTGCTGCAAGGCGATTAAGTTGGGTAACGCCAGGGTTTTCCCAGTCACGACGTT
GTAAAACGACGGCCAGTGAATT
