>Addgene plasmid #71980 | Ntn4-AP-His | addgene partial sequence | sequence record 138300 | pMRB101-F 5'-aagatgcaggcagctgagtt-3'
ACGGTGGAGGGCAGTGTAGTCTGAGCAGTACTCGTTGCTGCCGCGCGCGCCACCAGACATAATAGCTGAC
AGACTAACAGACTGTTCCTTTCCATGGGTCTTTTCTGCAGAAGCTTGAATTCTCGAGGATCCGCGGCCGC
GCCACCATGGGGAGCTGCGCACGGCTGCTGCTGCTCTGGGGCTGCTCCGCGGTGGCCGCAGGCTTGAATG
GAGTAGCCGGAGCGAACTCCCGCTGTGAGAAGGCATGCAACCCTCGCATGGGAAACTTGGCTTTGGGAAG
AAAGCTCCGGGCAGACACTATGTGTGGCCAGAACGCCACCGAACTCTTCTGCTTCTACAGTGAGAATGCT
GACCTCACTTGCCGGCAGCCCAAGTGTGATAAATGCAACGCTGCCCATTCTCACCTAGCTCACCCACCCT
CTGCCATGGCAGACTCATCCTTCAGGTTTCCCCGGACATGGTGGCAGTCTGCAGAGGATGTGCACAGGGA
AAAGATTCAGCTAGACCTGGAAGCAGAATTCTACTTCACTCACCTAATTATGGTGTTCAAGTCTCCCAGG
CCTGCAGCCATGGTGCTGGACCGGTCCCAGGACTTTGGGAAGACCTGGAAGCCTTACAAGTACTTTGCAA
CAAACTGCTCGGCTACTTTTGGCCTGGAAGATGATGTTGTCAAGAAGGGAGCTATTTGCACGTCTAGATA
CTCAAATCCTTTCCCGTGCACCGGAGGAGAGGTTATTTTCAGAGCCCTGTCACCACCATACGACATAGAA
AACCCTTACAGTGCCAAAGTGCAGGAGCAGCTGAAGATCACCAACCTCCGAGTGCGGCTGCTCA
