>Addgene plasmid #71980 | Ntn4-AP-His | addgene partial sequence | sequence record 138301 | SV40pA-R 5'-GAAATTTGTGATGCTATTGC-3'
TAAGATCTCTAGATTAATGGTGATGGTGATGATGACCCGGGTGCGCGGCGTCGGTGGTGCCGGCGGGGGG
CGCCAGGTCGCAGGCGGTGTAGGGCTCCAGGCAGGCGGCGAAGGCCATGACGTGCGCTATGAAGGTCTGC
TCCTGCACGCCGTGAACCAGGTGCGCCTGCGGGCCGCGCGCGAACACCGCCACGTCCTCGCCTGCGTGGG
TCTCTTCGTCCAGGGGCACTGCTGACTGCTGCCGATACTCGGGGCTCCCGCTCTCGCTCTCGGTAACATC
CGGCCGGGCGCCGTCCTTGAGCACATAGCCTGGACCGTTTCCGTATAGGAGGACCGTGTAGGCCTTCCTG
TCCCGGGCCTTGCCAGGGGCCAGCCCGAAGATGGAGCTCCCTCGCAGGGGGTAGCCTCCGAAGGAGAAGA
CGTGGGAGTGGTCGGCAGTGACGAGGCTCAGCGTGTCCTCCTCGCTGGTGAGCTGGCCCGCCCTCTCAAT
GGCGTCGTCGAACATGATCGTCTCAGTCAGTGCCCGGTAAGCCCTGCTTTCATGATGACCATGGTCGATG
CGACCACCCTCCACGAAGAGGAAGAAGCCGCGGGGGTTCCTGCTCAGCAGGCGCAGGGCAGCCTCTGTCA
TCTCCATCAGGGAGGGGTCCAGTGTGGAGTCTCGGTGGATCTCGTATTTCATGTCTCCAGGCTCAAAGAG
ACCCATGAGATGGGTCACAGACGGGTCCAGGGAAGCCTGCATGAGCTCAGTGCGGTTCCACACATACCGG
GCACC
